Addgene plasmid #81533: pDONR223_PIK3CB_p.A1048V
Purpose: Gateway Donor vector containing PIK3CB , part of the Target Accelerator Plasmid Collection.
Depositing lab: Jesse Boehm & William Hahn & David Root. Depositing organization: Broad Institute. Publication: Systematic Functional Interrogation of Rare Cancer Variants Identifies Oncogenic Alleles. Kim E, Ilic N, Shrestha Y, Zou L, Kamburov A, Zhu C, Yang X, Lubonja R, Tran N, Nguyen C, Lawrence MS, Piccioni F, Bagul M, Doench JG, Chouinard CR, Wu X, Hogstrom L, Natoli T, Tamayo P, Horn H, Corsello SM, Lage K, Root DE, Subramanian A, Golub TR, Getz G, Boehm JS, Hahn WC. Cancer Discov. 2016 Jul;6(7):714-26. doi: 10.1158/2159-8290.CD-16-0160. Epub 2016 May 4. PubMed 27147599.
Backbone
  Vector backbone: pDONR223
  Backbone manufacturer: Invitrogen
  Backbone size w/o insert (bp): 2790
  Vector type: Gateway Entry vector
Growth in bacteria
  Bacterial resistance: Spectinomycin, 50 μg/mL
  Growth temperature: 37°C
  Growth strain: DH5alpha
  Copy number: High Copy
Gene/Insert
  Gene/Insert name: PIK3CB (alt name: NM_006219.2)
  Species: H. sapiens (human)
  Mutation: A1048V
  Entrez Gene: PIK3CB (a.k.a. P110BETA, PI3K, PI3KBETA, PIK3C1)
  Promoter: None
  Cloning method: Gateway Cloning
  Sequencing primers: 5′ M13pUC-fwd; 3′ M13-Rev
Terms and licenses: Academic/Nonprofit Terms; Industry Terms: Not Available to Industry
Depositor comments: Open state: NO stop codon immediately follows insert
How to cite: pDONR223_PIK3CB_p.A1048V was a gift from Jesse Boehm & William Hahn & David Root (Addgene plasmid # 81533 ; http://n2t.net/addgene:81533 ; RRID:Addgene_81533)
