[The description below was written by a language model from this plasmid's Addgene catalogue record and pLannotate feature annotations shown in this document.]
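Description:
pDONR223_PIK3CB_p.A1048V is a Gateway entry clone built on the Invitrogen pDONR223 backbone, carrying the human PIK3CB open reading frame (reference transcript NM_006219.2) with an A1048V missense substitution. PIK3CB encodes the p110β catalytic subunit of class I phosphoinositide 3-kinase, which converts PtdIns(4,5)P2 to PIP3 and thereby recruits and activates AKT1, PDPK1 and downstream growth and survival signalling. The sequenced plasmid is about 6.0 kb. It replicates in E. coli from a high-copy ColE1/pUC-type origin and is selected with spectinomycin through the aadA (SmR) aminoglycoside adenylyltransferase gene, which sits downstream of a class 1 integron Pc promoter fragment and a residual gentamicin-resistance gene fragment.

The coding sequence of roughly 3.2 kb is flanked on both sides by attL recombination sites. The automated annotation labels both as attL3, but they serve as the pair of LR Clonase sites that transfer the insert directionally into an attR-containing destination vector. The entry clone has no promoter driving the insert, so it is a shuttle and archive form rather than an expression construct. rrnB T1 and T2 terminators upstream of the cassette insulate it from read-through transcription, and a T7 promoter lies just beyond the 3′ att site, pointing back toward the insert. Short lacI and lacZα fragments are backbone remnants. The ORF is in the "open" configuration, with no stop codon immediately after the insert, so it can be fused to C-terminal tags supplied by a destination vector. The plasmid belongs to the Target Accelerator Plasmid Collection, a resource for systematic functional testing of rare cancer-associated variants for oncogenic activity.
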