Features (pLannotate 1.2.2; 12 found; start..end, strand, type, name):
    121..213     +  CDS            lacI (fragment): lac repressor; lacI; The lac repressor binds to the lac operator to inhibit transcription in E. coli. This inhibition can be relieved by adding lactose or isopropyl-β-D-thiogalactopyranoside (IPTG).
    268..295     -  terminator     rrnB T2 terminator: transcription terminator T2 from the E. coli rrnB gene
    427..470     +  terminator     rrnB T1 terminator: Escherichia coli rrnB; transcription terminator T1 from the E. coli rrnB gene
    517..553     -  CDS            lacZα (fragment): LacZα fragment of β-galactosidase; lacZ fragment
    570..665     +  protein_bind   attL3: mutant version of attL; recombination site for the Gateway® LR reaction LR Clonase™
    671..3880    +  CDS            PIK3CB: PK3CB_HUMAN - Also known as PIK3C1. Experimental evidence at protein level: Swiss-Prot protein existence level 1. Phosphoinositide-3-kinase (PI3K) phosphorylates phosphatidylinositol derivatives at position 3 of the inositol ring to produce 3-phosphoinositides (PubMed:15135396). Uses ATP and PtdIns(4,5)P2 (phosphatidylinositol 4,5-bisphosphate) to generate phosphatidylinositol 3,4,5-trisphosphate (PIP3) (PubMed:15135396). PIP3 plays a key role by recruiting PH domain-containing proteins to the membrane, including AKT1 and PDPK1, activating signaling cascades involved in cell growth, survival,
   3885..3980    -  protein_bind   attL3: mutant version of attL; recombination site for the Gateway® LR reaction LR Clonase™
   3999..4017    -  promoter       T7 promoter: promoter for bacteriophage T7 RNA polymerase
   4207..4230    +  promoter       Pc promoter (fragment): intI1 (promoter lies within the coding sequence); class 1 integron promoter
   4406..4462    +  CDS            GmR (fragment): gentamycin acetyltransferase; aacC1; confers resistance to gentamycin
   4469..5260    +  CDS            SmR: aminoglycoside adenylyltransferase (Murphy, 1985); aadA; confers resistance to spectinomycin and streptomycin
   5353..5941    +  rep_origin     ori: high-copy-number ColE1/pMB1/pBR322/pUC origin of replication
>Addgene plasmid #81533 | pDONR223_PIK3CB_p.A1048V | addgene full sequence | sequence record 168743 | Addgene NGS Result
CTTTCCTGCGTTATCCCCTGATTCTGTGGATAACCGTATTACCGCCTTTGAGTGAGCTGATACCGCTCGC
CGCAGCCGAACGACCGAGCGCAGCGAGTCAGTGAGCGAGGAAGCGGAAGAGCGCCCAATACGCAAACCGC
CTCTCCCCGCGCGTTGGCCGATTCATTAATGCAGCTGGCACGACAGGTTTCCCGACTGGAAAGCGGGCAG
TGAGCGCAACGCAATTAATACGCGTACCGCTAGCCAGGAAGAGTTTGTAGAAACGCAAAAAGGCCATCCG
TCAGGATGGCCTTCTGCTTAGTTTGATGCCTGGCAGTTTATGGCGGGCGTCCTGCCCGCCACCCTCCGGG
CCGTTGCTTCACAACGTTCAAATCCGCTCCCGGCGGATTTGTCCTACTCAGGAGAGCGTTCACCGACAAA
CAACAGATAAAACGAAAGGCCCAGTCTTCCGACTGAGCCTTTCGTTTTATTTGATGCCTGGCAGTTCCCT
ACTCTCGCGTTAACGCTAGCATGGATGTTTTCCCAGTCACGACGTTGTAAAACGACGGCCAGTCTTAAGC
TCGGGCCCCAAATAATGATTTTATTTTGACTGATAGTGACCTGTTCGTTGCAACAAATTGATGAGCAATG
CTTTTTTATAATGCCAACTTTGTACAAAAAAGTTGGCACCATGTGCTTCAGTTTCATAATGCCTCCTGCT
ATGGCAGACATCCTTGACATCTGGGCGGTGGATTCACAGATAGCATCTGATGGCTCCATACCTGTGGATT
TCCTTTTGCCCACTGGGATTTATATCCAGTTGGAGGTACCTCGGGAAGCTACCATTTCTTATATTAAGCA
GATGTTATGGAAGCAAGTTCACAATTACCCAATGTTCAACCTCCTTATGGATATTGACTCCTATATGTTT
GCATGTGTGAATCAGACTGCTGTATATGAGGAGCTTGAAGATGAAACACGAAGACTCTGTGATGTCAGAC
CTTTTCTTCCAGTTCTCAAATTAGTGACAAGAAGTTGTGACCCAGGGGAAAAATTAGACTCAAAAATTGG
AGTCCTTATAGGAAAAGGTCTGCATGAATTTGATTCCTTGAAGGATCCTGAAGTAAATGAATTTCGAAGA
AAAATGCGCAAATTCAGCGAGGAAAAAATCCTGTCACTTGTGGGATTGTCTTGGATGGACTGGCTAAAAC
AAACATATCCACCAGAGCATGAACCATCCATCCCTGAAAACTTAGAAGATAAACTTTATGGGGGAAAGCT
CATCGTAGCTGTTCATTTTGAAAACTGCCAGGACGTGTTTAGCTTTCAAGTGTCTCCTAATATGAATCCT
ATCAAAGTAAATGAATTGGCAATCCAAAAACGTTTGACTATTCATGGGAAGGAAGATGAAGTTAGCCCCT
ATGATTATGTGTTGCAAGTCAGCGGGAGAGTAGAATATGTTTTTGGTGATCATCCACTAATTCAGTTCCA
GTATATCCGGAACTGTGTGATGAACAGAGCCCTGCCCCATTTTATACTTGTGGAATGCTGCAAGATCAAG
AAAATGTATGAACAAGAAATGATTGCCATAGAGGCTGCCATAAATCGAAATTCATCTAATCTTCCTCTTC
CATTACCACCAAAGAAAACACGAATTATTTCTCATGTTTGGGAAAATAACAACCCTTTCCAAATTGTCTT
GGTTAAGGGAAATAAACTTAACACAGAGGAAACTGTAAAAGTTCATGTCAGGGCTGGTCTTTTTCATGGT
ACTGAGCTCCTGTGTAAAACCATCGTAAGCTCAGAGGTATCAGGGAAAAATGATCATATTTGGAATGAAC
CACTGGAATTTGATATTAATATTTGTGACTTACCAAGAATGGCTCGATTATGTTTTGCTGTTTATGCAGT
TTTGGATAAAGTAAAAACGAAGAAATCAACGAAAACTATTAATCCCTCTAAATATCAGACCATCAGGAAA
GCTGGAAAAGTGCATTATCCTGTAGCGTGGGTAAATACGATGGTTTTTGACTTTAAAGGACAATTGAGAA
CTGGAGACATAATATTACACAGCTGGTCTTCATTTCCTGATGAACTCGAAGAAATGTTGAATCCAATGGG
AACTGTTCAAACAAATCCATATACTGAAAATGCAACAGCTTTGCATGTTAAATTTCCAGAGAATAAAAAA
CAACCTTATTATTACCCTCCCTTCGATAAGATTATTGAAAAGGCAGCTGAGATTGCAAGCAGTGATAGTG
CTAATGTGTCAAGTCGAGGTGGAAAAAAGTTTCTTCCTGTATTGAAAGAAATCTTGGACAGGGATCCCTT
GTCTCAACTGTGTGAAAATGAAATGGATCTTATTTGGACTTTGCGACAAGACTGCCGAGAGATTTTCCCA
CAATCACTGCCAAAATTACTGCTGTCAATCAAGTGGAATAAACTTGAGGATGTTGCTCAGCTTCAGGCGC
TGCTTCAGATTTGGCCTAAACTGCCCCCCCGGGAGGCCCTAGAGCTTCTGGATTTCAACTATCCAGACCA
GTACGTTCGAGAATATGCTGTAGGCTGCCTGCGACAGATGAGTGATGAAGAACTTTCTCAATATCTTTTA
CAACTGGTGCAAGTGTTAAAATATGAGCCTTTTCTTGATTGTGCCCTCTCTAGATTCCTATTAGAAAGAG
CACTTGGTAATCGGAGGATAGGGCAGTTTCTATTTTGGCATCTTAGGTCAGAAGTGCACATTCCTGCTGT
CTCAGTACAATTTGGTGTCATCCTTGAAGCATACTGCCGGGGAAGTGTGGGGCACATGAAAGTGCTTTCT
AAGCAGGTTGAAGCACTCAATAAGTTAAAAACTTTAAATAGTTTAATCAAACTGAATGCCGTGAAGTTAA
ACAGAGCCAAAGGGAAGGAGGCCATGCATACCTGTTTAAAACAGAGTGCTTACCGGGAAGCCCTCTCTGA
CCTGCAGTCACCCCTGAACCCATGTGTTATCCTCTCAGAACTCTATGTTGAAAAGTGCAAATACATGGAT
TCCAAAATGAAGCCTTTGTGGCTGGTATACAATAACAAGGTATTTGGTGAGGATTCAGTTGGAGTGATTT
TTAAAAATGGTGATGATTTACGACAGGATATGTTGACACTCCAAATGTTGCGCTTGATGGATTTACTCTG
GAAAGAAGCTGGTTTGGATCTTCGGATGTTGCCTTATGGCTGTTTAGCAACAGGAGATCGCTCTGGCCTC
ATTGAAGTTGTGAGCACCTCTGAAACAATTGCTGACATTCAGCTGAACAGTAGCAATGTGGCTGCTGCAG
CAGCCTTCAACAAAGATGCCCTTCTGAACTGGCTTAAAGAATACAACTCTGGGGATGACCTGGACCGAGC
CATTGAGGAATTTACACTGTCCTGTGCTGGCTACTGTGTAGCTTCTTATGTCCTTGGGATTGGTGACAGA
CATAGTGACAACATCATGGTCAAAAAAACTGGCCAGCTCTTCCACATTGACTTTGGACATATTCTTGGAA
ATTTCAAATCTAAGTTTGGCATTAAAAGGGAGCGAGTGCCTTTTATTCTTACCTATGATTTCATCCATGT
CATTCAACAAGGAAAAACAGGAAATACAGAAAAGTTTGGCCGGTTCCGCCAGTGTTGTGAGGATGCATAT
CTGATTTTACGACGGCATGGGAATCTCTTCATCACTCTCTTTGCGCTGATGTTGACTGCAGGGCTTCCTG
AACTCACATCAGTCAAAGATATACAGTATCTTAAGGACTCTCTTGCATTAGGGAAGAGTGAAGAAGAAGC
ACTCAAACAGTTTAAGCAAAAATTTGATGAGGTGCTCAGGGAAAGCTGGACTACTAAAGTGAACTGGATG
GCCCACACAGTTCGGAAAGACTACAGATCTTTGCCAACTTTCTTGTACAAAGTTGGCATTATAAGAAAGC
ATTGCTTATCAATTTGTTGCAACGAACAGGTCACTATCAGTCAAAATAAAATCATTATTTGCCATCCAGC
TGATATCCCCTATAGTGAGTCGTATTACATGGTCATAGCTGTTTCCTGGCAGCTCTGGCCCGTGTCTCAA
AATCTCTGATGTTACATTGCACAAGATAAAAATATATCATCATGCCTCCTCTAGACCAGCCAGGACAGAA
ATGCCTCGACTTCGCTGCTACCCAAGGTTGCCGGGTGACGCACACCGTGGAAACGGATGAAGGCACGAAC
CCAGTGGACATAAGCCTGTTCGGTTCGTAAGCTGTAATGCAAGTAGCGTATGCGCTCACGCAACTGGTCC
AGAACCTTGACCGAACGCAGCGGTGGTAACGGCGCAGTGGCGGTTTTCATGGCTTGTTATGACTGTTTTT
TTGGGGTACAGTCTATGCCTCGGGCATCCAAGCAGCAAGCGCGTTACGCCGTGGGTCGATGTTTGATGTT
ATGGAGCAGCAACGATGTTACGCAGCAGGGCAGTCGCCCTAAAACAAAGTTAAACATTATGAGGGAAGCG
GTGATCGCCGAAGTATCGACTCAACTATCAGAGGTAGTTGGCGTCATCGAGCGCCATCTCGAACCGACGT
TGCTGGCCGTACATTTGTACGGCTCCGCAGTGGATGGCGGCCTGAAGCCACACAGTGATATTGATTTGCT
GGTTACGGTGACCGTAAGGCTTGATGAAACAACGCGGCGAGCTTTGATCAACGACCTTTTGGAAACTTCG
GCTTCCCCTGGAGAGAGCGAGATTCTCCGCGCTGTAGAAGTCACCATTGTTGTGCACGACGACATCATTC
CGTGGCGTTATCCAGCTAAGCGCGAACTGCAATTTGGAGAATGGCAGCGCAATGACATTCTTGCAGGTAT
CTTCGAGCCAGCCACGATCGACATTGATCTGGCTATCTTGCTGACAAAAGCAAGAGAACATAGCGTTGCC
TTGGTAGGTCCAGCGGCGGAGGAACTCTTTGATCCGGTTCCTGAACAGGATCTATTTGAGGCGCTAAATG
AAACCTTAACGCTATGGAACTCGCCGCCCGACTGGGCTGGCGATGAGCGAAATGTAGTGCTTACGTTGTC
CCGCATTTGGTACAGCGCAGTAACCGGCAAAATCGCGCCGAAGGATGTCGCTGCCGACTGGGCAATGGAG
CGCCTGCCGGCCCAGTATCAGCCCGTCATACTTGAAGCTAGACAGGCTTATCTTGGACAAGAAGAAGATC
GCTTGGCCTCGCGCGCAGATCAGTTGGAAGAATTTGTCCACTACGTGAAAGGCGAGATCACCAAGGTAGT
CGGCAAATAACCCTCGAGCCACCCATGACCAAAATCCCTTAACGTGAGTTACGCGTCGTTCCACTGAGCG
TCAGACCCCGTAGAAAAGATCAAAGGATCTTCTTGAGATCCTTTTTTTCTGCGCGTAATCTGCTGCTTGC
AAACAAAAAAACCACCGCTACCAGCGGTGGTTTGTTTGCCGGATCAAGAGCTACCAACTCTTTTTCCGAA
GGTAACTGGCTTCAGCAGAGCGCAGATACCAAATACTGTTCTTCTAGTGTAGCCGTAGTTAGGCCACCAC
TTCAAGAACTCTGTAGCACCGCCTACATACCTCGCTCTGCTAATCCTGTTACCAGTGGCTGCTGCCAGTG
GCGATAAGTCGTGTCTTACCGGGTTGGACTCAAGACGATAGTTACCGGATAAGGCGCAGCGGTCGGGCTG
AACGGGGGGTTCGTGCACACAGCCCAGCTTGGAGCGAACGACCTACACCGAACTGAGATACCTACAGCGT
GAGCTATGAGAAAGCGCCACGCTTCCCGAAGGGAGAAAGGCGGACAGGTATCCGGTAAGCGGCAGGGTCG
GAACAGGAGAGCGCACGAGGGAGCTTCCAGGGGGAAACGCCTGGTATCTTTATAGTCCTGTCGGGTTTCG
CCACCTCTGACTTGAGCGTCGATTTTTGTGATGCTCGTCAGGGGGGCGGAGCCTATGGAAAAACGCCAGC
AACGCGGCCTTTTTACGGTTCCTGGCCTTTTGCTGGCCTTTTGCTCACATGTT
