>Addgene plasmid #81533 | pDONR223_PIK3CB_p.A1048V | depositor partial sequence | sequence record 154852 | Insert sequence
ATGTGCTTCAGTTTCATAATGCCTCCTGCTATGGCAGACATCCTTGACATCTGGGCGGTGGATTCACAGA
TAGCATCTGATGGCTCCATACCTGTGGATTTCCTTTTGCCCACTGGGATTTATATCCAGTTGGAGGTACC
TCGGGAAGCTACCATTTCTTATATTAAGCAGATGTTATGGAAGCAAGTTCACAATTACCCAATGTTCAAC
CTCCTTATGGATATTGACTCCTATATGTTTGCATGTGTGAATCAGACTGCTGTATATGAGGAGCTTGAAG
ATGAAACACGAAGACTCTGTGATGTCAGACCTTTTCTTCCAGTTCTCAAATTAGTGACAAGAAGTTGTGA
CCCAGGGGAAAAATTAGACTCAAAAATTGGAGTCCTTATAGGAAAAGGTCTGCATGAATTTGATTCCTTG
AAGGATCCTGAAGTAAATGAATTTCGAAGAAAAATGCGCAAATTCAGCGAGGAAAAAATCCTGTCACTTG
TGGGATTGTCTTGGATGGACTGGCTAAAACAAACATATCCACCAGAGCATGAACCATCCATCCCTGAAAA
CTTAGAAGATAAACTTTATGGGGGAAAGCTCATCGTAGCTGTTCATTTTGAAAACTGCCAGGACGTGTTT
AGCTTTCAAGTGTCTCCTAATATGAATCCTATCAAAGTAAATGAATTGGCAATCCAAAAACGTTTGACTA
TTCATGGGAAGGAAGATGAAGTTAGCCCCTATGATTATGTGTTGCAAGTCAGCGGGAGAGTAGAATATGT
TTTTGGTGATCATCCACTAATTCAGTTCCAGTATATCCGGAACTGTGTGATGAACAGAGCCCTGCCCCAT
TTTATACTTGTGGAATGCTGCAAGATCAAGAAAATGTATGAACAAGAAATGATTGCCATAGAGGCTGCCA
TAAATCGAAATTCATCTAATCTTCCTCTTCCATTACCACCAAAGAAAACACGAATTATTTCTCATGTTTG
GGAAAATAACAACCCTTTCCAAATTGTCTTGGTTAAGGGAAATAAACTTAACACAGAGGAAACTGTAAAA
GTTCATGTCAGGGCTGGTCTTTTTCATGGTACTGAGCTCCTGTGTAAAACCATCGTAAGCTCAGAGGTAT
CAGGGAAAAATGATCATATTTGGAATGAACCACTGGAATTTGATATTAATATTTGTGACTTACCAAGAAT
GGCTCGATTATGTTTTGCTGTTTATGCAGTTTTGGATAAAGTAAAAACGAAGAAATCAACGAAAACTATT
AATCCCTCTAAATATCAGACCATCAGGAAAGCTGGAAAAGTGCATTATCCTGTAGCGTGGGTAAATACGA
TGGTTTTTGACTTTAAAGGACAATTGAGAACTGGAGACATAATATTACACAGCTGGTCTTCATTTCCTGA
TGAACTCGAAGAAATGTTGAATCCAATGGGAACTGTTCAAACAAATCCATATACTGAAAATGCAACAGCT
TTGCATGTTAAATTTCCAGAGAATAAAAAACAACCTTATTATTACCCTCCCTTCGATAAGATTATTGAAA
AGGCAGCTGAGATTGCAAGCAGTGATAGTGCTAATGTGTCAAGTCGAGGTGGAAAAAAGTTTCTTCCTGT
ATTGAAAGAAATCTTGGACAGGGATCCCTTGTCTCAACTGTGTGAAAATGAAATGGATCTTATTTGGACT
TTGCGACAAGACTGCCGAGAGATTTTCCCACAATCACTGCCAAAATTACTGCTGTCAATCAAGTGGAATA
AACTTGAGGATGTTGCTCAGCTTCAGGCGCTGCTTCAGATTTGGCCTAAACTGCCCCCCCGGGAGGCCCT
AGAGCTTCTGGATTTCAACTATCCAGACCAGTACGTTCGAGAATATGCTGTAGGCTGCCTGCGACAGATG
AGTGATGAAGAACTTTCTCAATATCTTTTACAACTGGTGCAAGTGTTAAAATATGAGCCTTTTCTTGATT
GTGCCCTCTCTAGATTCCTATTAGAAAGAGCACTTGGTAATCGGAGGATAGGGCAGTTTCTATTTTGGCA
TCTTAGGTCAGAAGTGCACATTCCTGCTGTCTCAGTACAATTTGGTGTCATCCTTGAAGCATACTGCCGG
GGAAGTGTGGGGCACATGAAAGTGCTTTCTAAGCAGGTTGAAGCACTCAATAAGTTAAAAACTTTAAATA
GTTTAATCAAACTGAATGCCGTGAAGTTAAACAGAGCCAAAGGGAAGGAGGCCATGCATACCTGTTTAAA
ACAGAGTGCTTACCGGGAAGCCCTCTCTGACCTGCAGTCACCCCTGAACCCATGTGTTATCCTCTCAGAA
CTCTATGTTGAAAAGTGCAAATACATGGATTCCAAAATGAAGCCTTTGTGGCTGGTATACAATAACAAGG
TATTTGGTGAGGATTCAGTTGGAGTGATTTTTAAAAATGGTGATGATTTACGACAGGATATGTTGACACT
CCAAATGTTGCGCTTGATGGATTTACTCTGGAAAGAAGCTGGTTTGGATCTTCGGATGTTGCCTTATGGC
TGTTTAGCAACAGGAGATCGCTCTGGCCTCATTGAAGTTGTGAGCACCTCTGAAACAATTGCTGACATTC
AGCTGAACAGTAGCAATGTGGCTGCTGCAGCAGCCTTCAACAAAGATGCCCTTCTGAACTGGCTTAAAGA
ATACAACTCTGGGGATGACCTGGACCGAGCCATTGAGGAATTTACACTGTCCTGTGCTGGCTACTGTGTA
GCTTCTTATGTCCTTGGGATTGGTGACAGACATAGTGACAACATCATGGTCAAAAAAACTGGCCAGCTCT
TCCACATTGACTTTGGACATATTCTTGGAAATTTCAAATCTAAGTTTGGCATTAAAAGGGAGCGAGTGCC
TTTTATTCTTACCTATGATTTCATCCATGTCATTCAACAAGGAAAAACAGGAAATACAGAAAAGTTTGGC
CGGTTCCGCCAGTGTTGTGAGGATGCATATCTGATTTTACGACGGCATGGGAATCTCTTCATCACTCTCT
TTGCGCTGATGTTGACTGCAGGGCTTCCTGAACTCACATCAGTCAAAGATATACAGTATCTTAAGGACTC
TCTTGCATTAGGGAAGAGTGAAGAAGAAGCACTCAAACAGTTTAAGCAAAAATTTGATGAGGTGCTCAGG
GAAAGCTGGACTACTAAAGTGAACTGGATGGCCCACACAGTTCGGAAAGACTACAGATCT
