>Addgene plasmid #81533 | pDONR223_PIK3CB_p.A1048V | addgene partial sequence | sequence record 156582 | M13-F20 5'-TGTAAAACGACGGCCAGT-3'
TTCGTTGCAACAAATTGATGAGCAATGCTTTTTTATAATGCCAACTTTGTACAAAAAAGTTGGCACCATG
TGCTTCAGTTTCATAATGCCTCCTGCTATGGCAGACATCCTTGACATCTGGGCGGTGGATTCACAGATAG
CATCTGATGGCTCCATACCTGTGGATTTCCTTTTGCCCACTGGGATTTATATCCAGTTGGAGGTACCTCG
GGAAGCTACCATTTCTTATATTAAGCAGATGTTATGGAAGCAAGTTCACAATTACCCAATGTTCAACCTC
CTTATGGATATTGACTCCTATATGTTTGCATGTGTGAATCAGACTGCTGTATATGAGGAGCTTGAAGATG
AAACACGAAGACTCTGTGATGTCAGACCTTTTCTTCCAGTTCTCAAATTAGTGACAAGAAGTTGTGACCC
AGGGGAAAAATTAGACTCAAAAATTGGAGTCCTTATAGGAAAAGGTCTGCATGAATTTGATTCCTTGAAG
GATCCTGAAGTAAATGAATTTCGAAGAAAAATGCGCAAATTCAGCGAGGAAAAAATCCTGTCACTTGTGG
GATTGTCTTGGATGGACTGGCTAAAACAAACATATCCACCAGAGCATGAACCATCCATCCCTGAAAACTT
AGAAGATAAACTTTATGGGGGAAAGCTCATCGTAGCTGTTCATTTTGAAAACTGCCAGGACGTGTTTAGC
TTTCAAGTGTCTCCTAATATGAATCCTATCAAAGTAAATGAATTGGCAATCCAAAAACGTTTGACTATTC
ATGGGAAGGAAGATGAAGTTAGCCCCTATGATTATGTGTTGCAAGTCAGCGGGAGAGTAGAATATGTTTT
TGGTGATCATCCACTAATTCAGTTCCAGTATATCCGGAACTGTGTGATGAACAGAGCCCTGCCCCATTTT
ATACTTGTGGAATGCTGCAAGATCAAGAAAATGTATGAACAAGAAATGATTGCCATAGAGGCTGCC
